>Addgene plasmid #197595 | pLenti-hSyn1-mRuby2-T2A-GCaMP6f | addgene full sequence | sequence record 389365 | Addgene NGS Result
CGCGAGCAAAATTTAAGCTACAACAAGGCAAGGCTTGACCGACAATTGCATGAAGAATCTGCTTAGGGTT
AGGCGTTTTGCGCTGCTTCGCGATGTACGGGCCAGATATACGCGTTGACATTGATTATTGACTAGTTATT
AATAGTAATCAATTACGGGGTCATTAGTTCATAGCCCATATATGGAGTTCCGCGTTACATAACTTACGGT
AAATGGCCCGCCTGGCTGACCGCCCAACGACCCCCGCCCATTGACGTCAATAATGACGTATGTTCCCATA
GTAACGCCAATAGGGACTTTCCATTGACGTCAATGGGTGGAGTATTTACGGTAAACTGCCCACTTGGCAG
TACATCAAGTGTATCATATGCCAAGTACGCCCCCTATTGACGTCAATGACGGTAAATGGCCCGCCTGGCA
TTATGCCCAGTACATGACCTTATGGGACTTTCCTACTTGGCAGTACATCTACGTATTAGTCATCGCTATT
ACCATGGTGATGCGGTTTTGGCAGTACATCAATGGGCGTGGATAGCGGTTTGACTCACGGGGATTTCCAA
GTCTCCACCCCATTGACGTCAATGGGAGTTTGTTTTGGCACCAAAATCAACGGGACTTTCCAAAATGTCG
TAACAACTCCGCCCCATTGACGCAAATGGGCGGTAGGCGTGTACGGTGGGAGGTCTATATAAGCAGCGCG
TTTTGCCTGTACTGGGTCTCTCTGGTTAGACCAGATCTGAGCCTGGGAGCTCTCTGGCTAACTAGGGAAC
CCACTGCTTAAGCCTCAATAAAGCTTGCCTTGAGTGCTTCAAGTAGTGTGTGCCCGTCTGTTGTGTGACT
CTGGTAACTAGAGATCCCTCAGACCCTTTTAGTCAGTGTGGAAAATCTCTAGCAGTGGCGCCCGAACAGG
GACTTGAAAGCGAAAGGGAAACCAGAGGAGCTCTCTCGACGCAGGACTCGGCTTGCTGAAGCGCGCACGG
CAAGAGGCGAGGGGCGGCGACTGGTGAGTACGCCAAAAATTTTGACTAGCGGAGGCTAGAAGGAGAGAGA
TGGGTGCGAGAGCGTCAGTATTAAGCGGGGGAGAATTAGATCGCGATGGGAAAAAATTCGGTTAAGGCCA
GGGGGAAAGAAAAAATATAAATTAAAACATATAGTATGGGCAAGCAGGGAGCTAGAACGATTCGCAGTTA
ATCCTGGCCTGTTAGAAACATCAGAAGGCTGTAGACAAATACTGGGACAGCTACAACCATCCCTTCAGAC
AGGATCAGAAGAACTTAGATCATTATATAATACAGTAGCAACCCTCTATTGTGTGCATCAAAGGATAGAG
ATAAAAGACACCAAGGAAGCTTTAGACAAGATAGAGGAAGAGCAAAACAAAAGTAAGACCACCGCACAGC
AAGCGGCCGCTGATCTTCAGACCTGGAGGAGGAGATATGAGGGACAATTGGAGAAGTGAATTATATAAAT
ATAAAGTAGTAAAAATTGAACCATTAGGAGTAGCACCCACCAAGGCAAAGAGAAGAGTGGTGCAGAGAGA
AAAAAGAGCAGTGGGAATAGGAGCTTTGTTCCTTGGGTTCTTGGGAGCAGCAGGAAGCACTATGGGCGCA
GCGTCAATGACGCTGACGGTACAGGCCAGACAATTATTGTCTGGTATAGTGCAGCAGCAGAACAATTTGC
TGAGGGCTATTGAGGCGCAACAGCATCTGTTGCAACTCACAGTCTGGGGCATCAAGCAGCTCCAGGCAAG
AATCCTGGCTGTGGAAAGATACCTAAAGGATCAACAGCTCCTGGGGATTTGGGGTTGCTCTGGAAAACTC
ATTTGCACCACTGCTGTGCCTTGGAATGCTAGTTGGAGTAATAAATCTCTGGAACAGATTTGGAATCACA
CGACCTGGATGGAGTGGGACAGAGAAATTAACAATTACACAAGCTTAATACACTCCTTAATTGAAGAATC
GCAAAACCAGCAAGAAAAGAATGAACAAGAATTATTGGAATTAGATAAATGGGCAAGTTTGTGGAATTGG
TTTAACATAACAAATTGGCTGTGGTATATAAAATTATTCATAATGATAGTAGGAGGCTTGGTAGGTTTAA
GAATAGTTTTTGCTGTACTTTCTATAGTGAATAGAGTTAGGCAGGGATATTCACCATTATCGTTTCAGAC
CCACCTCCCAACCCCGAGGGGACCCGACAGGCCCGAAGGAATAGAAGAAGAAGGTGGAGAGAGAGACAGA
GACAGATCCATTCGATTAGTGAACGGATCGGCACTGCGTGCGCCAATTCTGCAGACAAATGGCAGTTTCA
TCCACAATTTTAAAAGAAAAGGGGGGATTGGGGGGTACAGTGCAGGGGAAAGAATAGTAGACATAATAGC
AACAGACATACAAACTAAAGAATTACAAAAACAAATTACAAAAATTCAAAATTTTCGGGTTTATTACAGG
GACAGCAGAGATCCAGTTTGGTTAATCCGAGTGCGTATGAGTGCAAGTGGGTTTTAGGACCAGGATGAGG
CGGGGTGGGGGTGCCTACCTGACGACCGACCCCGACCCACTGGACAAGCACCCAACCCCCATTCCCCAAA
TTGCGCATCCCCTATCAGAGAGGGGGAGGGGAAACAGGATGCGGCGAGGCGCGTGCGCACTGCCAGCTTC
AGCACCGCGGACAGTGCCTTCGCCCCCGCCTGGCGGCGCGCGCCACCGCCGCCTCAGCACTGAAGGCGCG
CTGACGTCACTCGCCGGTCCCCCGCAAACTCCCCTTCCCGGCCACCTTGGTCGCGTCCGCGCCGCCGCCG
GCCCAGCCGGACCGCACCACGCGAGGCGCGAGATAGGGGGGCACGGGCGCGACCATCTGCGCTGCGGCGC
CGGCGACTCAGCGCTGCCTCAGTCTGCGGTGGGCAGCGGAGGAGTCGTGTCGTGCCTGAGAGCGCAGTCG
AATTCAAGCTGCTAGCTAGTACCGGTCCTAGGGCCACCATGGTGTCTAAGGGCGAAGAGCTGATCAAGGA
AAATATGCGTATGAAGGTGGTCATGGAAGGTTCGGTCAACGGCCACCAATTCAAATGCACAGGTGAAGGA
GAAGGCAATCCGTACATGGGAACTCAAACCATGAGGATCAAAGTCATCGAGGGAGGACCCCTGCCATTTG
CCTTTGACATTCTTGCCACGTCGTTCATGTATGGCAGCCGTACTTTTATCAAGTACCCGAAAGGCATTCC
TGATTTCTTTAAACAGTCCTTTCCTGAGGGTTTTACTTGGGAAAGAGTTACGAGATACGAAGATGGTGGA
GTCGTCACCGTCATGCAGGACACCAGCCTTGAGGATGGCTGTCTCGTTTACCACGTCCAAGTCAGAGGGG
TAAACTTTCCCTCCAATGGTCCCGTGATGCAGAAGAAGACCAAGGGTTGGGAGCCTAATACAGAGATGAT
GTATCCAGCAGATGGTGGTCTGAGGGGATACACTCATATGGCACTGAAAGTTGATGGTGGTGGCCATCTG
TCTTGCTCTTTCGTAACAACTTACAGGTCAAAAAAGACCGTCGGGAACATCAAGATGCCCGGTATCCATG
CCGTTGATCACCGCCTGGAAAGGTTAGAGGAAAGTGACAATGAAATGTTCGTAGTACAACGCGAACACGC
AGTTGCCAAGTTCGCCGGGCTTGGTGGTGGGATGGACGAGCTGTACAAGGGATCCGGAGCCACGAACTTC
TCTCTGTTAAAGCAAGCAGGAGACGTGGAAGAAAACCCCGGTCCTGGTTCTCATCATCATCATCATCATG
GTATGGCTAGCATGACTGGTGGACAGCAAATGGGTCGGGATCTGTACGACGATGACGATAAGGATCTCGC
CACCATGGTCGACTCATCACGTCGTAAGTGGAATAAGACAGGTCACGCAGTCAGAGCTATAGGTCGGCTG
AGCTCACTCGAGAACGTCTATATCAAGGCCGACAAGCAGAAGAACGGCATCAAGGCGAACTTCAAGATCC
GCCACAACATCGAGGACGGCGGCGTGCAGCTCGCCTACCACTACCAGCAGAACACCCCCATCGGCGACGG
CCCCGTGCTGCTGCCCGACAACCACTACCTGAGCGTGCAGTCCAAACTTTCGAAAGACCCCAACGAGAAG
CGCGATCACATGGTCCTGCTGGAGTTCGTGACCGCCGCCGGGATCACTCTCGGCATGGACGAGCTGTACA
AGGGCGGTACCGGAGGGAGCATGGTGAGCAAGGGCGAGGAGCTGTTCACCGGGGTGGTGCCCATCCTGGT
CGAGCTGGACGGCGACGTAAACGGCCACAAGTTCAGCGTGTCCGGCGAGGGTGAGGGCGATGCCACCTAC
GGCAAGCTGACCCTGAAGTTCATCTGCACCACCGGCAAGCTGCCCGTGCCCTGGCCCACCCTCGTGACCA
CCCTGACCTACGGCGTGCAGTGCTTCAGCCGCTACCCCGACCACATGAAGCAGCACGACTTCTTCAAGTC
CGCCATGCCCGAAGGCTACATCCAGGAGCGCACCATCTTCTTCAAGGACGACGGCAACTACAAGACCCGC
GCCGAGGTGAAGTTCGAGGGCGACACCCTGGTGAACCGCATCGAGCTGAAGGGCATCGACTTCAAGGAGG
ACGGCAACATCCTGGGGCACAAGCTGGAGTACAACCTGCCGGACCAACTGACTGAAGAGCAGATCGCAGA
ATTTAAAGAGGAATTCTCCCTATTTGACAAGGACGGGGATGGGACAATAACAACCAAGGAGCTGGGGACG
GTGATGCGGTCTCTGGGGCAGAACCCCACAGAAGCAGAGCTGCAGGACATGATCAATGAAGTAGATGCCG
ACGGTGACGGCACAATCGACTTCCCTGAGTTCCTGACAATGATGGCAAGAAAAATGAAATACAGGGACAC
GGAAGAAGAAATTAGAGAAGCGTTCGGTGTGTTTGATAAGGATGGCAATGGCTACATCAGTGCAGCAGAG
CTTCGCCACGTGATGACAAACCTTGGAGAGAAGTTAACAGATGAAGAGGTTGATGAAATGATCAGGGAAG
CAGACATCGATGGGGATGGTCAGGTAAACTACGAAGAGTTTGTACAAATGATGACAGCGAAGTAAGCGGC
CGCACTAGAGCTTATCGATAATCAACCTCTGGATTACAAAATTTGTGAAAGATTGACTGGTATTCTTAAC
TATGTTGCTCCTTTTACGCTATGTGGATACGCTGCTTTAATGCCTTTGTATCATGCTATTGCTTCCCGTA
TGGCTTTCATTTTCTCCTCCTTGTATAAATCCTGGTTGCTGTCTCTTTATGAGGAGTTGTGGCCCGTTGT
CAGGCAACGTGGCGTGGTGTGCACTGTGTTTGCTGACGCAACCCCCACTGGTTGGGGCATTGCCACCACC
TGTCAGCTCCTTTCCGGGACTTTCGCTTTCCCCCTCCCTATTGCCACGGCGGAACTCATCGCCGCCTGCC
TTGCCCGCTGCTGGACAGGGGCTCGGCTGTTGGGCACTGACAATTCCGTGGTGTTGTCGGGGAAATCATC
GTCCTTTCCTTGGCTGCTCGCCTGTGTTGCCACCTGGATTCTGCGCGGGACGTCCTTCTGCTACGTCCCT
TCGGCCCTCAATCCAGCGGACCTTCCTTCCCGCGGCCTGCTGCCGGCTCTGCGGCCTCTTCCGCGTCTTC
GCCTTCGCCCTCAGACGAGTCGGATCTCCCTTTGGGCCGCCTCCCCGCATCGATACCGTCGACCTCGACC
TAGAAAAACATGGAGCAATCACAAGTAGCAATACAGCAGCTACCAATGCTGATTGTGCCTGGCTAGAAGC
ACAAGAGGAGGAGGAGGTGGGTTTTCCAGTCACACCTCAGGTACCTTTAAGACCAATGACTTACAAGGCA
GCTGTAGATCTTAGCCACTTTTTAAAAGAAAAGGGGGGACTGGAAGGGCTAATTCACTCCCAACGAAGAC
AAGATATCCTTGATCTGTGGATCTACCACACACAAGGCTACTTCCCTGATTGGCAGAACTACACACCAGG
GCCAGGGATCAGATATCCACTGACCTTTGGATGGTGCTACAAGCTAGTACCAGTTGAGCAAGAGAAGGTA
GAAGAAGCCAATGAAGGAGAGAACACCCGCTTGTTACACCCTGTGAGCCTGCATGGGATGGATGACCCGG
AGAGAGAAGTATTAGAGTGGAGGTTTGACAGCCGCCTAGCATTTCATCACATGGCCCGAGAGCTGCATCC
GGACTGTACTGGGTCTCTCTGGTTAGACCAGATCTGAGCCTGGGAGCTCTCTGGCTAACTAGGGAACCCA
CTGCTTAAGCCTCAATAAAGCTTGCCTTGAGTGCTTCAAGTAGTGTGTGCCCGTCTGTTGTGTGACTCTG
GTAACTAGAGATCCCTCAGACCCTTTTAGTCAGTGTGGAAAATCTCTAGCAGGGCCCGTTTAAACCCGCT
GATCAGCCTCGACTGTGCCTTCTAGTTGCCAGCCATCTGTTGTTTGCCCCTCCCCCGTGCCTTCCTTGAC
CCTGGAAGGTGCCACTCCCACTGTCCTTTCCTAATAAAATGAGGAAATTGCATCGCATTGTCTGAGTAGG
TGTCATTCTATTCTGGGGGGTGGGGTGGGGCAGGACAGCAAGGGGGAGGATTGGGAAGACAATAGCAGGC
ATGCTGGGGATGCGGTGGGCTCTATGGCTTCTGAGGCGGAAAGAACCAGCTGGGGCTCTAGGGGGTATCC
CC
[124 nt withheld, positions 6723-6846]
C
[91 nt withheld, positions 6848-6938]
A
[49 nt withheld, positions 6940-6988]
CCTTTGACGTTGGAGTCCACGTTCTTT
[37 nt withheld, positions 7016-7052]
ACCCTATCTCGGTCTATTCTTTTGATTTATAAGGGATTTTGCCGATTTCGGCCTATTGGTTAAAAAATGA
GCTGATTTAACAAAAATTTAACGCGAATTAATTCTGTGGAATGTGTGTCAGTTAGGGTGTGGAAAGTCCC
CAGGCTCCCCAGCAGGCAGAAGTATGCAAAGCATGCATCTCAATTAGTCAGCAACCAGGTGTGGAAAGTC
CCCAGGCTCCCCAGCAGGCAGAAGTATGCAAAGCATGCATCTCAATTAGTCAGCAACCATAGTCCCGCCC
CTAACTCCGCCCATCCCGCCCCTAACTCCGCCCAGTTCCGCCCATTCTCCGCCCCATGGCTGACTAATTT
TTTTTATTTATGCAGAGGCCGAGGCCGCCTCTGCCTCTGAGCTATTCCAGAAGTAGTGAGGAGGCTTTTT
TGGAGGCCTAGGCTTTTGCAAAAAGCTCCCGGGAGCTTGTATATCCATTTTCGGATCTGATCAGCACGTG
TTGACAATTAATCATCGGCATAGTATATCGGCATAGTATAATACGACAAGGTGAGGAACTAAACCATGGC
CAAGTTGACCAGTGCCGTTCCGGTGCTCACCGCGCGCGACGTCGCCGGAGCGGTCGAGTTCTGGACCGAC
CGGCTCGGGTTCTCCCGGGACTTCGTGGAGGACGACTTCGCCGGTGTGGTCCGGGACGACGTGACCCTGT
TCATCAGCGCGGTCCAGGACCAGGTGGTGCCGGACAACACCCTGGCCTGGGTGTGGGTGCGCGGCCTGGA
CGAGCTGTACGCCGAGTGGTCGGAGGTCGTGTCCACGAACTTCCGGGACGCCTCCGGGCCGGCCATGACC
GAGATCGGCGAGCAGCCGTGGGGGCGGGAGTTCGCCCTGCGCGACCCGGCCGGCAACTGCGTGCACTTCG
TGGCCGAGGAGCAGGACTGACACGTGCTACGAGATTTCGATTCCACCGCCGCCTTCTATGAAAGGTTGGG
CTTCGGAATCGTTTTCCGGGACGCCGGCTGGATGATCCTCCAGCGCGGGGATCTCATGCTGGAGTTCTTC
GCCCACCCCAACTTGTTTATTGCAGCTTATAATGGTTACAAATAAAGCAATAGCATCACAAATTTCACAA
ATAAAGCATTTTTTTCACTGCATTCTAGTTGTGGTTTGTCCAAACTCATCAATGTATCTTATCATGTCTG
TATACCGTCGACCTCTAGCTAGAGCTTGGCGTAATCATGGTCATAGCTGTTTCCTGTGTGAAATTGTTAT
CCGCTCACAATTCCACACAACATACGAGCCGGAAGCATAAAGTGTAAAGCCTGGGGTGCCTAATGAGTGA
GCTAACTCACATTAATTGCGTTGCGCTCACTGCCCGCTTTCCAGTCGGGAAACCTGTCGTGCCAGCTGCA
TTAATGAATCGGCCAACGCGCGGGGAGAGGCGGTTTGCGTATTGGGCGCTCTTCCGCTTCCTCGCTCACT
GACTCGCTGCGCTCGGTCGTTCGGCTGCGGCGAGCGGTATCAGCTCACTCAAAGGCGGTAATACGGTTAT
CCACAGAATCAGGGGATAACGCAGGAAAGAACATGTGAGCAAAAGGCCAGCAAAAGGCCAGGAACCGTAA
AAAGGCCGCGTTGCTGGCGTTTTTCCATAGGCTCCGCCCCCCTGACGAGCATCACAAAAATCGACGCTCA
AGTCAGAGGTGGCGAAACCCGACAGGACTATAAAGATACCAGGCGTTTCCCCCTGGAAGCTCCCTCGTGC
GCTCTCCTGTTCCGACCCTGCCGCTTACCGGATACCTGTCCGCCTTTCTCCCTTCGGGAAGCGTGGCGCT
TTCTCATAGCTCACGCTGTAGGTATCTCAGTTCGGTGTAGGTCGTTCGCTCCAAGCTGGGCTGTGTGCAC
GAACCCCCCGTTCAGCCCGACCGCTGCGCCTTATCCGGTAACTATCGTCTTGAGTCCAACCCGGTAAGAC
ACGACTTATCGCCACTGGCAGCAGCCACTGGTAACAGGATTAGCAGAGCGAGGTATGTAGGCGGTGCTAC
AGAGTTCTTGAAGTGGTGGCCTAACTACGGCTACACTAGAAGAACAGTATTTGGTATCTGCGCTCTGCTG
AAGCCAGTTACCTTCGGAAAAAGAGTTGGTAGCTCTTGATCCGGCAAACAAACCACCGCTGGTAGCGGTG
GTTTTTTTGTTTGCAAGCAGCAGATTACGCGCAGAAAAAAAGGATCTCAAGAAGATCCTTTGATCTTTTC
TACGGGGTCTGACGCTCAGTGGAACGAAAACTCACGTTAAGGGATTTTGGTCATGAGATTATCAAAAAGG
ATCTTCACCTAGATCCTTTTAAATTAAAAATGAAGTTTTAAATCAATCTAAAGTATATATGAGTAAACTT
GGTCTGACAGTTACCAATGCTTAATCAGTGAGGCACCTATCTCAGCGATCTGTCTATTTCGTTCATCCAT
AGTTGCCTGACTCCCCGTCGTGTAGATAACTACGATACGGGAGGGCTTACCATCTGGCCCCAGTGCTGCA
ATGATACCGCGAGACCCACGCTCACCGGCTCCAGATTTATCAGCAATAAACCAGCCAGCCGGAAGGGCCG
AGCGCAGAAGTGGTCCTGCAACTTTATCCGCCTCCATCCAGTCTATTAATTGTTGCCGGGAAGCTAGAGT
AAGTAGTTCGCCAGTTAATAGTTTGCGCAACGTTGTTGCCATTGCTACAGGCATCGTGGTGTCACGCTCG
TCGTTTGGTATGGCTTCATTCAGCTCCGGTTCCCAACGATCAAGGCGAGTTACATGATCCCCCATGTTGT
GCAAAAAAGCGGTTAGCTCCTTCGGTCCTCCGATCGTTGTCAGAAGTAAGTTGGCCGCAGTGTTATCACT
CATGGTTATGGCAGCACTGCATAATTCTCTTACTGTCATGCCATCCGTAAGATGCTTTTCTGTGACTGGT
GAGTACTCAACCAAGTCATTCTGAGAATAGTGTATGCGGCGACCGAGTTGCTCTTGCCCGGCGTCAATAC
GGGATAATACCGCGCCACATAGCAGAACTTTAAAAGTGCTCATCATTGGAAAACGTTCTTCGGGGCGAAA
ACTCTCAAGGATCTTACCGCTGTTGAGATCCAGTTCGATGTAACCCACTCGTGCACCCAACTGATCTTCA
GCATCTTTTACTTTCACCAGCGTTTCTGGGTGAGCAAAAACAGGAAGGCAAAATGCCGCAAAAAAGGGAA
TAAGGGCGACACGGAAATGTTGAATACTCATACTCTTCCTTTTTCAATATTATTGAAGCATTTATCAGGG
TTATTGTCTCATGAGCGGATACATATTTGAATGTATTTAGAAAAATAAACAAATAGGGGTTCCGCGCACA
TTTCCCCGAAAAGTGCCACCTGACGTCGACGGATCGGGAGATCTCCCGATCCCCTATGGTGCACTCTCAG
TACAATCTGCTCTGATGCCGCATAGTTAAGCCAGTATCTGCTCCCTGCTTGTGTGTTGGAGGTCGCTGAG
TAGTG
Features (pLannotate 1.2.2; 31 found; start..end, strand, type, name):
    117..496     +  enhancer       CMV enhancer: human cytomegalovirus immediate early enhancer
    497..696     +  promoter       CMV promoter: human cytomegalovirus (CMV) immediate early promoter
    714..894     +  LTR            5' LTR (truncated): truncated 5' long terminal repeat (LTR) from HIV-1
    941..1066    +  misc_feature   HIV-1 Ψ: packaging signal of human immunodeficiency virus type 1
   1050..1413    +  CDS            HIV-1 gag (fragment): gag protein from human immunodeficiency virus 1; gag
   1559..1792    +  misc_feature   RRE: The Rev response element (RRE) of HIV-1 allows for Rev-dependent mRNA export from the nucleus to the cytoplasm.
   2169..2269    +  CDS            Rev (fragment): human immunodeficiency virus 1 (HIV-1) Rev protein; rev; enhances nuclear export of unspliced and incompletely spliced viral mRNAs
   2318..2435    +  misc_feature   cPPT/CTS: central polypurine tract and central termination sequence of HIV-1
   2490..2937    +  promoter       hSyn promoter: human synapsin I promoter; confers neuron-specific expression (Kügler et al., 2003)
   2979..3689    +  CDS            mRuby2: mRuby2 is a basic (constitutively fluorescent) red fluorescent protein published in 2012, derived from Entacmaea quadricolor. It has moderate acid sensitivity.
   3699..3755    +  CDS            P2A: 2A peptide from porcine teschovirus-1 polyprotein Eukaryotic ribosomes fail to insert a peptide bond between the Gly and Pro residues, yielding separate polypeptides.
   3756..5103    +  CDS            GCaMP6f (fragment): improved fluorescent protein-based calcium sensor (Chen et al., 2013)
   5130..5718    +  misc_feature   WPRE: woodchuck hepatitis virus posttranscriptional regulatory element
   5719..6234    +  CDS            nef (fragment): NEF_HV1LA - Experimental evidence at protein level: Swiss-Prot protein existence level 1. Extracellular Nef protein targets CD4(+) T-lymphocytes for apoptosis by interacting with CXCR4 surface receptors. From Human immunodeficiency virus type 1 group M subtype B (isolate Lai) (HIV-1).
   6241..6421    +  LTR            5' LTR (truncated): truncated 5' long terminal repeat (LTR) from HIV-1
   6453..6677    +  polyA_signal   bGH poly(A) signal: bovine growth hormone polyadenylation signal
   6681..6702    +  promoter       SV40 promoter (fragment): SV40 enhancer and early promoter
   6723..7151    +  rep_origin     f1 ori (sequence partly withheld): f1 bacteriophage origin of replication; arrow indicates direction of (+) strand synthesis
   7165..7494    +  promoter       SV40 promoter: SV40 enhancer and early promoter
   7542..7589    +  promoter       EM7 promoter: synthetic bacterial promoter&nbsp
   7608..7982    +  CDS            BleoR: antibiotic-binding protein; Sh ble from Streptoalloteichus hindustanus; confers resistance to bleomycin, phleomycin, and Zeocin™
   7992..8117    +  CDS            ble (fragment): BLE_KLEPN - Experimental evidence at protein level: Swiss-Prot protein existence level 1. Binding protein with a strong affinity to the bleomycin family of antibiotics. Binds to CL990; an antimitotic-antibiotic compound. From Klebsiella pneumoniae.
   8112..8233    +  polyA_signal   SV40 poly(A) signal: SV40 polyadenylation signal
   8306..8322    -  protein_bind   lac operator: The lac repressor binds to the lac operator to inhibit transcription in E. coli. This inhibition can be relieved by adding lactose or isopropyl-β-D-thiogalactopyranoside (IPTG). lac repressor encoded by lacI
   8330..8360    -  promoter       lac promoter: promoter for the E. coli lac operon
   8375..8396    -  protein_bind   CAP binding site: CAP binding activates transcription in the presence of cAMP. E. coli catabolite activator protein
   8409..8501    -  CDS            lacI (fragment): lac repressor; lacI; The lac repressor binds to the lac operator to inhibit transcription in E. coli. This inhibition can be relieved by adding lactose or isopropyl-β-D-thiogalactopyranoside (IPTG).
   8684..9272    -  rep_origin     ori: high-copy-number ColE1/pMB1/pBR322/pUC origin of replication
   9443..10303   -  CDS            AmpR: β-lactamase; bla; confers resistance to ampicillin, carbenicillin, and related antibiotics
  10304..10408   -  promoter       AmpR promoter: bla
  10467..10519   -  misc_feature   bom (fragment): basis of mobility region from pBR322
