[The description below was written by a language model from this plasmid's Addgene catalogue record and pLannotate feature annotations shown in this document.]
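Description:
pLenti-hSyn1-mRuby2-T2A-GCaMP6f is an HIV-1-based lentiviral transfer vector of about 10.6 kb, built on a pLenti backbone to deliver a two-colour calcium-imaging cassette to neurons. It is propagated in E. coli through a high-copy ColE1/pUC-type origin with ampicillin selection (AmpR), and it also carries an f1 origin. The viral genome is transcribed from a CMV enhancer/promoter fused to a truncated 5' LTR. Downstream lie the Ψ packaging signal with a gag fragment, the Rev response element for Rev-dependent nuclear export, and the cPPT/CTS. The 3' end consists of a nef fragment, a second truncated LTR and a bGH polyadenylation signal. Because no viral structural or enzymatic genes are present, particle production depends on packaging and envelope functions supplied in trans.

The payload is driven by the human synapsin I promoter, which restricts expression to neurons. A single open reading frame encodes the constitutively red fluorescent protein mRuby2, a 2A ribosome-skipping peptide and the fast genetically encoded calcium indicator GCaMP6f, followed by a WPRE that enhances transcript stability and expression. The 2A element yields two separate proteins from one transcript, so mRuby2 can mark transduced cells and act as a calcium-independent reference, while GCaMP6f fluorescence reports activity-related calcium changes. The construct name and catalogue entry call the linker T2A, whereas the sequence annotation identifies it as P2A; both work the same way. An SV40/EM7-driven BleoR cassette with an SV40 poly(A) signal confers Zeocin resistance, but it lies outside the LTR-flanked region and so would not be carried into transduced cells. Part of the plasmid was derived from an earlier deposited construct.
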