Addgene plasmid #197595: pLenti-hSyn1-mRuby2-T2A-GCaMP6f
Purpose: Lentiviral transfer vector for the neuronal expression of mRuby2-T2A-GCaMP6f (fluorescent reporter for Calcium imaging)
Depositing lab: Patrik Verstreken. Depositing organization: Vlaams Instituut voor Biotechnologie (VIB, vzw).
Backbone
  Vector backbone: pLenti
  Backbone size w/o insert (bp): 8431
  Total vector size (bp): 10558
  Modifications to backbone: hSynI promoter
  Vector type: Lentiviral
  Selectable markers: Zeocin
Growth in bacteria
  Bacterial resistance: Ampicillin, 100 μg/mL
  Growth temperature: 30°C
  Growth strain: NEB Stable
  Copy number: High Copy
Gene/Insert
  Gene/Insert name: mRuby2-T2A-GCaMP6f
  Insert size (bp): 2127
  Promoter: hSynI
  Cloning method: Gibson Cloning
  Sequencing primers: 5′ agtcgtgtcgtgcctgag; 3′ TGTTGCTCCTTTTACGCTATG
Resource information
  A portion of this plasmid was derived from a plasmid made by: From Addgene's plasmid #50943
Terms and licenses: Academic/Nonprofit Terms; Industry Terms: Not Available to Industry
How to cite: pLenti-hSyn1-mRuby2-T2A-GCaMP6f was a gift from Patrik Verstreken (Addgene plasmid # 197595 ; http://n2t.net/addgene:197595 ; RRID:Addgene_197595)
